Addgene plasmid #243963: pUPD3_RBS_J61114
Purpose: GoldenBraid2.0 Ribosome binding site.
Depositing lab: Christophe Herman. Depositing organization: Baylor College of Medicine. Publication: GoldenBraid2.0 E. coli: a comprehensive and characterized toolkit for enterics. Cooke MB, Welch KT, Ramirez LD, Wen AX, Marciano DC, Herman C. Synth Biol (Oxf). 2025 Aug 14;10(1):ysaf015. doi: 10.1093/synbio/ysaf015. eCollection 2025. PubMed 40927394.
Backbone
  Vector backbone: pUPD3
  Vector type: Bacterial Expression
Growth in bacteria
  Bacterial resistance: Chloramphenicol, 25 μg/mL
  Growth temperature: 37°C
  Growth strain: DH5alpha
  Copy number: High Copy
Gene/Insert
  Gene/Insert name: J61114
  Species: Synthetic
  Insert size (bp): 20
  Cloning method: Golden Gate
Terms and licenses: Academic/Nonprofit Terms; Industry Terms: Not Available to Industry
How to cite: pUPD3_RBS_J61114 was a gift from Christophe Herman (Addgene plasmid # 243963 ; http://n2t.net/addgene:243963 ; RRID:Addgene_243963)
