[The description below was written by a language model from this plasmid's Addgene catalogue record and pLannotate feature annotations shown in this document.]
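Description:
pUPD3_RBS_J61114 is a small (about 2.4 kb) part-storage plasmid from a GoldenBraid2.0 toolkit adapted for E. coli and other enteric bacteria. It is built on the pUPD3 backbone, the universal part domesticator vector used in the GoldenBraid system to hold individual standardised DNA parts. The plasmid replicates in E. coli at high copy from a ColE1/pUC-type origin. It is selected with chloramphenicol through a cat gene, encoding chloramphenicol acetyltransferase, driven by its native cat promoter. An f1 bacteriophage origin is also present, which in principle allows single-stranded DNA production with helper phage.

The payload is a 20 bp synthetic ribosome binding site designated J61114, inserted by Golden Gate cloning. The insert is too short to have been picked up by the automated annotation, so it does not appear in the feature table. It presumably lies in the cloning region between the flanking T7 and SP6 promoters, where only a short residual lacZα fragment remains. That remnant is consistent with a lacZα screening cassette having been displaced when the part was inserted, although the record does not say so explicitly. A small tet promoter fragment is also annotated and appears to be a backbone remnant.

Although it is catalogued as a bacterial expression vector, the plasmid carries no coding sequence or complete transcription unit of its own. It serves as a source of a modular translation-initiation element. The RBS part can be released by type IIS restriction and combined with promoter, coding sequence and terminator parts in Golden Gate/GoldenBraid assemblies, so that users can set translation strength in multi-part bacterial constructs. The record gives no quantitative strength for this RBS.
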