Features (pLannotate 1.2.2; 8 found; start..end, strand, type, name):
     72..90      -  promoter       SP6 promoter: promoter for bacteriophage SP6 RNA polymerase
    237..825     -  rep_origin     ori: high-copy-number ColE1/pMB1/pBR322/pUC origin of replication
    940..1042    +  promoter       cat promoter: promoter of the E. coli cat gene encoding chloramphenicol acetyltransferase
   1043..1699    +  CDS            cat: CAT_ECOLX - Experimental evidence at protein level: Swiss-Prot protein existence level 1. This enzyme is an effector of chloramphenicol resistance in bacteria. From Escherichia coli. This protein is used as a marker in many commonly used cloning vectors, such as pACYC184.
   1787..1804    -  promoter       tet promoter (fragment): E. coli promoter for tetracycline efflux protein gene
   1815..2270    +  rep_origin     f1 ori (sequence partly withheld): f1 bacteriophage origin of replication; arrow indicates direction of (+) strand synthesis
   2289..2310    -  CDS            lacZα (fragment): LacZα fragment of β-galactosidase; lacZ fragment
   2313..2331    +  promoter       T7 promoter: promoter for bacteriophage T7 RNA polymerase
>Addgene plasmid #243963 | pUPD3_RBS_J61114 | addgene full sequence | sequence record 487794 | Addgene NGS Result
GGTCTCGCAAAGAGAAAGATGAGAAGAACTGAATGCGAGACCACTCATCGCCCAATCACTAGTGAATTCG
TTCTATAGTGTCACCTAAATACCATAGAGCCGTTGGTCATAGCTGTTTCCTGTCCAGGCATCATGACACG
GTTATCCACAGAATCAGGGGATAACGCAGGAAAGAACATGTGAGCAAAAGGCCAGCAAAAGGCCAGGAAC
CGTAAAAAGGCCGCGTTGCTGGCGTTTTTCCATAGGCTCCGCCCCCCTGACGAGCATCACAAAAATCGAC
GCTCAAGTCAGAGGTGGCGAAACCCGACAGGACTATAAAGATACCAGGCGTTTCCCCCTGGAAGCTCCCT
CGTGCGCTCTCCTGTTCCGACCCTGCCGCTTACCGGATACCTGTCCGCCTTTCTCCCTTCGGGAAGCGTG
GCGCTTTCTCATAGCTCACGCTGTAGGTATCTCAGTTCGGTGTAGGTCGTTCGCTCCAAGCTGGGCTGTG
TGCACGAACCCCCCGTTCAGCCCGACCGCTGCGCCTTATCCGGTAACTATCGTCTTGAGTCCAACCCGGT
AAGACACGACTTATCGCCACTGGCAGCAGCCACTGGTAACAGGATTAGCAGAGCGAGGTATGTAGGCGGT
GCTACAGAGTTCTTGAAGTGGTGGCCTAACTACGGCTACACTAGAAGAACAGTATTTGGTATCTGCGCTC
TGCTGAAGCCAGTTACCTTCGGAAAAAGAGTTGGTAGCTCTTGATCCGGCAAACAAACCACCGCTGGTAG
CGGTGGTTTTTTTGTTTGCAAGCAGCAGATTACGCGCAGAAAAAAAGGATCTCAAGAAGATCCTTTGATC
TTTTCTACGGGGTCTGACGCTCAGTGGAACGAAAACTCACGTTAAGGGATTTTGGTCATGAGATTATCAA
AAAGGATCTTCACCTAGATCCTTTTGTGATGATCGGCACGTAAGAGGTTCCAACTTTCACCATAATGAAA
TAAGATCACTACCGGGCGTATTTTTTGAGTTATCGAGATTTTCAGGAGCTAAGGAAGCTAAAATGGAGAA
AAAAATCACTGGATATACCACCGTTGATATATCCCAATGGCATCGTAAAGAACATTTTGAGGCATTTCAG
TCAGTTGCTCAATGTACCTATAACCAGACCGTTCAGCTGGATATTACGGCCTTTTTAAAGACCGTAAAGA
AAAATAAGCACAAGTTTTATCCGGCCTTTATTCACATTCTTGCCCGCCTGATGAATGCTCATCCGGAATT
CCGTATGGCAATGAAAGACGGTGAGCTGGTGATATGGGATAGTGTTCACCCTTGTTACACCGTTTTCCAT
GAGCAAACTGAAACGTTTTCATCGCTCTGGAGTGAATACCACGACGATTTCCGGCAGTTTCTACACATAT
ATTCGCAAGATGTGGCGTGTTACGGTGAAAACCTGGCCTATTTCCCTAAAGGGTTTATTGAGAATATGTT
TTTCGTGTCAGCCAATCCCTGGGTGAGTTTCACCAGTTTTGATTTAAACGTGGCCAATATGGACAACTTC
TTCGCCCCCGTTTTCACCATGGGCAAATATTATACGCAAGGCGACAAGGTGCTGATGCCGCTGGCGATTC
AGGTTCATCATGCCGTTTGTGATGGCTTCCATGTCGGCAGAATGCTTAATGAATTACAACAGTACTGCGA
TGAGTGGCAGGGCGGGGCGTAATTTTTTTAAGGCAGTTATTGGTGCCCTTAAACGCCTGGTTGCTACGCC
TGAATAAGTGATAATAAGCGGATGAATGGCAGAAATTCGATGATAAGCTGTCAAACATGATGT
[125 nt withheld, positions 1814-1938]
C
[91 nt withheld, positions 1940-2030]
AGGGTGATGGTTCACGTAGTGGGCCAGCGCCCTGATAGACGGTTTTTCGCCCTTTGACGTTGGAGTCCAC
GTTCTTT
[37 nt withheld, positions 2108-2144]
ACCCTATCTCGGTCTATTCTTTTGATTTATAAGGGATTTTGCCGATTTCGGCCTATTGGTTAAAAAATGA
GCTGATTTAACAAAAATTTAACGCGAATTTTAACAAAATATTAACGCTTACAATTTTAACATTGTAGAAA
CGCATGTAAAACGACGGCCAGTGAATTGTAATACGACTCACTATAGGGTGAATTCCGCTTAGGACCTTAG
ATATTGATCTCAA
